>Addgene plasmid #45465 | pMito-iRFP713 | depositor full sequence | sequence record 63503 | pMito-iRFP713 sequence 4989 bps
TAGTTATTAATAGTAATCAATTACGGGGTCATTAGTTCATAGCCCATATATGGAGTTCCGCGTTACATAA
CTTACGGTAAATGGCCCGCCTGGCTGACCGCCCAACGACCCCCGCCCATTGACGTCAATAATGACGTATG
TTCCCATAGTAACGCCAATAGGGACTTTCCATTGACGTCAATGGGTGGAGTATTTACGGTAAACTGCCCA
CTTGGCAGTACATCAAGTGTATCATATGCCAAGTACGCCCCCTATTGACGTCAATGACGGTAAATGGCCC
GCCTGGCATTATGCCCAGTACATGACCTTATGGGACTTTCCTACTTGGCAGTACATCTACGTATTAGTCA
TCGCTATTACCATGGTGATGCGGTTTTGGCAGTACATCAATGGGCGTGGATAGCGGTTTGACTCACGGGG
ATTTCCAAGTCTCCACCCCATTGACGTCAATGGGAGTTTGTTTTGGCACCAAAATCAACGGGACTTTCCA
AAATGTCGTAACAACTCCGCCCCATTGACGCAAATGGGCGGTAGGCGTGTACGGTGGGAGGTCTATATAA
GCAGAGCTGGTTTAGTGAACCGTCAGATCCGCTAGCATGTCCGTCCTGACGCCGCTGCTGCTGCGGGGCT
TGACAGGCTCGGCCCGGCGGCTCCCAGTGCCGCGCGCCAAGATCCATTCGTTGGGGGATCCACCGGTCGC
CACCATGGCGGAAGGATCCGTCGCCAGGCAGCCTGACCTCTTGACCTGCGACGATGAGCCGATCCATATC
CCCGGTGCCATCCAACCGCATGGACTGCTGCTCGCCCTCGCCGCCGACATGACGATCGTTGCCGGCAGCG
ACAACCTTCCCGAACTCACCGGACTGGCGATCGGCGCCCTGATCGGCCGCTCTGCGGCCGATGTCTTCGA
CTCGGAGACGCACAACCGTCTGACGATCGCCTTGGCCGAGCCCGGGGCGGCCGTCGGAGCACCGATCACT
GTCGGCTTCACGATGCGAAAGGACGCAGGCTTCATCGGCTCCTGGCATCGCCATGATCAGCTCATCTTCC
TCGAGCTCGAGCCTCCCCAGCGGGACGTCGCCGAGCCGCAGGCGTTCTTCCGCCGCACCAACAGCGCCAT
CCGCCGCCTGCAGGCCGCCGAAACCTTGGAAAGCGCCTGCGCCGCCGCGGCGCAAGAGGTGCGGAAGATT
ACCGGCTTCGATCGGGTGATGATCTATCGCTTCGCCTCCGACTTCAGCGGCGAAGTGATCGCAGAGGATC
GGTGCGCCGAGGTCGAGTCAAAACTAGGCCTGCACTATCCTGCCTCAACCGTGCCGGCGCAGGCCCGTCG
GCTCTATACCATCAACCCGGTACGGATCATTCCCGATATCAATTATCGGCCGGTGCCGGTCACCCCAGAC
CTCAATCCGGTCACCGGGCGGCCGATTGATCTTAGCTTCGCCATCCTGCGCAGCGTCTCGCCCGTCCATC
TGGAATTCATGCGCAACATAGGCATGCACGGCACGATGTCGATCTCGATTTTGCGCGGCGAGCGACTGTG
GGGATTGATCGTTTGCCATCACCGAACGCCGTACTACGTCGATCTCGATGGCCGCCAAGCCTGCGAGCTA
GTCGCCCAGGTTCTGGCCTGGCAGATCGGCGTGATGGAAGAGTGAGCGGCCGCGACTCTAGATCATAATC
AGCCATACCACATTTGTAGAGGTTTTACTTGCTTTAAAAAACCTCCCACACCTCCCCCTGAACCTGAAAC
ATAAAATGAATGCAATTGTTGTTGTTAACTTGTTTATTGCAGCTTATAATGGTTACAAATAAAGCAATAG
CATCACAAATTTCACAAATAAAGCATTTTTTTCACTGCATTCTAGTTGTGGTTTGTCCAAACTCATCAAT
GTATCTTAAGGCGTAAATTGTAAGCGTTAATATTTTGTTAAAATTCGCGTTAAATTTTTGTTAAATCAGC
TCATTTTTTAACCAATAGGCCGAAATCGGCAAAATCCCTTATAAATCAAAAGAATAGACCGAGATAGGGT
[37 nt withheld, positions 2031-2067]
AAAGAACGTGGACTCCAACGTCAAAGG
[49 nt withheld, positions 2095-2143]
T
[91 nt withheld, positions 2145-2235]
G
[124 nt withheld, positions 2237-2360]
CAGGTGGCACTTTTCGGGGAAATGTGCGCGGAACCCCTATTTGTTTATTTTTCTAAATACATTCAAATAT
GTATCCGCTCATGAGACAATAACCCTGATAAATGCTTCAATAATATTGAAAAAGGAAGAGTCCTGAGGCG
GAAAGAACCAGCTGTGGAATGTGTGTCAGTTAGGGTGTGGAAAGTCCCCAGGCTCCCCAGCAGGCAGAAG
TATGCAAAGCATGCATCTCAATTAGTCAGCAACCAGGTGTGGAAAGTCCCCAGGCTCCCCAGCAGGCAGA
AGTATGCAAAGCATGCATCTCAATTAGTCAGCAACCATAGTCCCGCCCCTAACTCCGCCCATCCCGCCCC
TAACTCCGCCCAGTTCCGCCCATTCTCCGCCCCATGGCTGACTAATTTTTTTTATTTATGCAGAGGCCGA
GGCCGCCTCGGCCTCTGAGCTATTCCAGAAGTAGTGAGGAGGCTTTTTTGGAGGCCTAGGCTTTTGCAAA
GATCGATCAAGAGACAGGATGAGGATCGTTTCGCATGATTGAACAAGATGGATTGCACGCAGGTTCTCCG
GCCGCTTGGGTGGAGAGGCTATTCGGCTATGACTGGGCACAACAGACAATCGGCTGCTCTGATGCCGCCG
TGTTCCGGCTGTCAGCGCAGGGGCGCCCGGTTCTTTTTGTCAAGACCGACCTGTCCGGTGCCCTGAATGA
ACTGCAAGACGAGGCAGCGCGGCTATCGTGGCTGGCCACGACGGGCGTTCCTTGCGCAGCTGTGCTCGAC
GTTGTCACTGAAGCGGGAAGGGACTGGCTGCTATTGGGCGAAGTGCCGGGGCAGGATCTCCTGTCATCTC
ACCTTGCTCCTGCCGAGAAAGTATCCATCATGGCTGATGCAATGCGGCGGCTGCATACGCTTGATCCGGC
TACCTGCCCATTCGACCACCAAGCGAAACATCGCATCGAGCGAGCACGTACTCGGATGGAAGCCGGTCTT
GTCGATCAGGATGATCTGGACGAAGAGCATCAGGGGCTCGCGCCAGCCGAACTGTTCGCCAGGCTCAAGG
CGAGCATGCCCGACGGCGAGGATCTCGTCGTGACCCATGGCGATGCCTGCTTGCCGAATATCATGGTGGA
AAATGGCCGCTTTTCTGGATTCATCGACTGTGGCCGGCTGGGTGTGGCGGACCGCTATCAGGACATAGCG
TTGGCTACCCGTGATATTGCTGAAGAGCTTGGCGGCGAATGGGCTGACCGCTTCCTCGTGCTTTACGGTA
TCGCCGCTCCCGATTCGCAGCGCATCGCCTTCTATCGCCTTCTTGACGAGTTCTTCTGAGCGGGACTCTG
GGGTTCGAAATGACCGACCAAGCGACGCCCAACCTGCCATCACGAGATTTCGATTCCACCGCCGCCTTCT
ATGAAAGGTTGGGCTTCGGAATCGTTTTCCGGGACGCCGGCTGGATGATCCTCCAGCGCGGGGATCTCAT
GCTGGAGTTCTTCGCCCACCCTAGGGGGAGGCTAACTGAAACACGGAAGGAGACAATACCGGAAGGAACC
CGCGCTATGACGGCAATAAAAAGACAGAATAAAACGCACGGTGTTGGGTCGTTTGTTCATAAACGCGGGG
TTCGGTCCCAGGGCTGGCACTCTGTCGATACCCCACCGAGACCCCATTGGGGCCAATACGCCCGCGTTTC
TTCCTTTTCCCCACCCCACCCCCCAAGTTCGGGTGAAGGCCCAGGGCTCGCAGCCAACGTCGGGGCGGCA
GGCCCTGCCATAGCCTCAGGTTACTCATATATACTTTAGATTGATTTAAAACTTCATTTTTAATTTAAAA
GGATCTAGGTGAAGATCCTTTTTGATAATCTCATGACCAAAATCCCTTAACGTGAGTTTTCGTTCCACTG
AGCGTCAGACCCCGTAGAAAAGATCAAAGGATCTTCTTGAGATCCTTTTTTTCTGCGCGTAATCTGCTGC
TTGCAAACAAAAAAACCACCGCTACCAGCGGTGGTTTGTTTGCCGGATCAAGAGCTACCAACTCTTTTTC
CGAAGGTAACTGGCTTCAGCAGAGCGCAGATACCAAATACTGTCCTTCTAGTGTAGCCGTAGTTAGGCCA
CCACTTCAAGAACTCTGTAGCACCGCCTACATACCTCGCTCTGCTAATCCTGTTACCAGTGGCTGCTGCC
AGTGGCGATAAGTCGTGTCTTACCGGGTTGGACTCAAGACGATAGTTACCGGATAAGGCGCAGCGGTCGG
GCTGAACGGGGGGTTCGTGCACACAGCCCAGCTTGGAGCGAACGACCTACACCGAACTGAGATACCTACA
GCGTGAGCTATGAGAAAGCGCCACGCTTCCCGAAGGGAGAAAGGCGGACAGGTATCCGGTAAGCGGCAGG
GTCGGAACAGGAGAGCGCACGAGGGAGCTTCCAGGGGGAAACGCCTGGTATCTTTATAGTCCTGTCGGGT
TTCGCCACCTCTGACTTGAGCGTCGATTTTTGTGATGCTCGTCAGGGGGGCGGAGCCTATGGAAAAACGC
CAGCAACGCGGCCTTTTTACGGTTCCTGGCCTTTTGCTGGCCTTTTGCTCACATGTTCTTTCCTGCGTTA
TCCCCTGATTCTGTGGATAACCGTATTACCGCCATGCAT
Features (pLannotate 1.2.2; 14 found; start..end, strand, type, name):
     61..364     +  enhancer       CMV enhancer: human cytomegalovirus immediate early enhancer
    365..568     +  promoter       CMV promoter: human cytomegalovirus (CMV) immediate early promoter
    597..671     +  CDS            COX8 presequence: mitochondrial presequence of human cytochrome c oxidase subunit VIII (Rizutto et al., 1989)
    705..1652    +  CDS            iRFP713: iRFP713 is a basic (constitutively fluorescent) near ir fluorescent protein published in 2011, derived from Rhodopseudomonas palustris. It has low acid sensitivity. It requires the cofactor biliverdin for fluorescence.
   1671..1754    +  CDS            large T antigen (fragment): large T antigen from SV40 (simian virus 40)
   1777..1898    +  polyA_signal   SV40 poly(A) signal: SV40 polyadenylation signal
   1932..2360    -  rep_origin     f1 ori (sequence partly withheld): f1 bacteriophage origin of replication; arrow indicates direction of (+) strand synthesis
   2387..2491    +  promoter       AmpR promoter: bla
   2493..2850    +  promoter       SV40 promoter: SV40 enhancer and early promoter
   2885..3679    +  CDS            NeoR/KanR: aminoglycoside phosphotransferase from Tn5; aph(3')-II (or nptII); confers resistance to neomycin, kanamycin, and G418 (Geneticin®)
   3700..3852    +  CDS            ble (fragment): BLE_KLEPN - Experimental evidence at protein level: Swiss-Prot protein existence level 1. Binding protein with a strong affinity to the bleomycin family of antibiotics. Binds to CL990; an antimitotic-antibiotic compound. From Klebsiella pneumoniae.
   3911..3958    +  polyA_signal   HSV TK poly(A) signal: herpes simplex virus thymidine kinase polyadenylation signal (Cole and Stacy, 1985)
   4049..4065    -  polyA_signal   bGH poly(A) signal (fragment): bovine growth hormone polyadenylation signal
   4287..4875    +  rep_origin     ori: high-copy-number ColE1/pMB1/pBR322/pUC origin of replication
