[The description below was written by a language model from this plasmid's Addgene catalogue record and pLannotate feature annotations shown in this document.]
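Description:
pMito-iRFP713 is a mammalian expression plasmid of 4,989 bp built on the Clontech pN1 backbone, designed to target the near-infrared fluorescent protein iRFP713 to mitochondria. It is propagated in E. coli at high copy from a ColE1/pUC-type origin and also carries an f1 phage origin. A single NeoR/KanR gene (Tn5 aminoglycoside phosphotransferase) serves both hosts. A bacterial bla-type promoter drives it for kanamycin selection in bacteria, and the adjacent SV40 enhancer/early promoter drives it for G418 selection of stably transfected mammalian cells, with an HSV TK polyadenylation signal downstream. The annotation also reports short fragments matching SV40 large T antigen, ble and the bGH poly(A) signal. These are most likely incidental backbone matches rather than functional elements.

The expression cassette uses the human CMV immediate early enhancer and promoter and ends in an SV40 poly(A) signal. The modification to the backbone is the mitochondrial presequence of human cytochrome c oxidase subunit VIII, placed upstream of the insert. iRFP713 was cloned between AgeI and NotI sites so that the presequence forms an N-terminal fusion that directs import of the reporter into mitochondria. iRFP713 is an engineered derivative of the Rhodopseudomonas palustris bacteriophytochrome RpBphP2, carrying fourteen listed substitutions relative to the parent. It is constitutively fluorescent in the near-infrared but depends on biliverdin as its chromophore cofactor. The plasmid comes from work on near-infrared fluorescent proteins for multicolor in vivo imaging. It suits labelling mitochondria in transfected mammalian cells, including alongside fluorescent proteins of other colours.
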