Addgene plasmid #45465: pMito-iRFP713
Depositing lab: Vladislav Verkhusha. Depositing organization: Albert Einstein College of Medicine. Publication: Near-infrared fluorescent proteins for multicolor in vivo imaging. Shcherbakova DM, Verkhusha VV. Nat Methods. 2013 Jun 16. doi: 10.1038/nmeth.2521. PubMed 23770755.
Backbone
  Vector backbone: pN1
  Backbone manufacturer: Clontech
  Backbone size w/o insert (bp): 4038
  Total vector size (bp): 4989
  Modifications to backbone: human cytochrome C oxidase subunit VIII
  Vector type: Mammalian Expression
  Selectable markers: Neomycin (select with G418)
Growth in bacteria
  Bacterial resistance: Kanamycin, 50 μg/mL
  Growth temperature: 37°C
  Growth strain: DH5alpha
  Copy number: High Copy
Gene/Insert
  Gene/Insert name: iRFP713
  Species: Rhodopseudomonas palustris
  Insert size (bp): 951
  Mutation: T2A, S13L, A92T, V104T, V114I, E161K, Y193K, F198Y, D202T, I203V, Y258F, A283V, K288T, N290Y relative to RpBphP2
  GenBank ID: JN247409
  Promoter: CMV
  Tag / fusion protein: human cytochrome C oxidase subunit VIII (N terminal on insert)
  Cloning method: Restriction Enzyme; 5′ cloning site AgeI (not destroyed); 3′ cloning site NotI (not destroyed)
  Sequencing primers: 5′ CMV-F; 3′ SV40pA-R
Terms and licenses: Academic/Nonprofit Terms; Industry Terms: Not Available to Industry
Depositor comments: For more information on in vivo imaging, please see: https://www.addgene.org/fluorescent_proteins/in_vivo/
How to cite: pMito-iRFP713 was a gift from Vladislav Verkhusha (Addgene plasmid # 45465 ; http://n2t.net/addgene:45465 ; RRID:Addgene_45465)
