>Addgene plasmid #45465 | pMito-iRFP713 | addgene partial sequence | sequence record 64791 | CMV-F 5'-CGCAAATGGGCGGTAGGCGTG-3'
GCAGAGCTGGTTTAGTGAACCGTCAGATCCGCTAGCATGTCCGTCCTGACGCCGCTGCTGCTGCGGGGCT
TGACAGGCTCGGCCCGGCGGCTCCCAGTGCCGCGCGCCAAGATCCATTCGTTGGGGGATCCACCGGTCGC
CACCATGGCGGAAGGATCCGTCGCCAGGCAGCCTGACCTCTTGACCTGCGACGATGAGCCGATCCATATC
CCCGGTGCCATCCAACCGCATGGACTGCTGCTCGCCCTCGCCGCCGACATGACGATCGTTGCCGGCAGCG
ACAACCTTCCCGAACTCACCGGACTGGCGATCGGCGCCCTGATCGGCCGCTCTGCGGCCGATGTCTTCGA
CTCGGAGACGCACAACCGTCTGACGATCGCCTTGGCCGAGCCCGGGGCGGCCGTCGGAGCACCGATCACT
GTCGGCTTCACGATGCGAAAGGACGCAGGCTTCATCGGCTCCTGGCATCGCCATGATCAGCTCATCTTCC
TCGAGCTCGAGCCTCCCCAGCGGGACGTCGCCGAGCCGCAGGCGTTCTTCCGCCGCACCAACAGCGCCAT
CCGCCGCCTGCAGGCCGCCGAAACCTTGGAAAGCGCCTGCGCCGCCGCGGCGCAAGAGGTGCGGAAGATT
ACCGGCTTCGATCGGGTGATGATCTATCGCTTCGCCTCCGACTTCAGCGGCGAAGTGATCGCAGAGGATC
GGTGCGCCGAGGTCGAGTCAAAACTAGGCCTGCACTATCCTGCCTCAACCGTGCCGGCGCAGGCCCGTCG
GCTCTATACCATCAACCCGGTACGGATCATTCCCGATATCAATTATCGGCCGGTGCCGGTCACCCCAGAC
CTCAATCCGGTCACCGGGCGGCCGATTGATCTTAGCTTCGCCATCCTGCGCAGCGTCTCGCCCGTCCATC
TGGAGTTCATGCGCAACATAGGCATGCACGGCACGATGTCGATCTCGATTTTGCGCGGCGAGCGACTGTG
GGGATTGATCGTTTGCCATCACCGAACGCCGTACTACGTCGATCTCGATGG
