>Addgene plasmid #45465 | pMito-iRFP713 | addgene partial sequence | sequence record 64792 | SV40-pA-R
GCTGCAATAAACAAGTTAACAACAACAATTGCATTCATTTTATGTTTCAGGTTCAGGGGGAGGTGTGGGA
GGTTTTTTAAAGCAAGTAAAACCTCTACAAATGTGGTATGGCTGATTATGATCTAGAGTCGCGGCCGCTT
ACTCTTCCATCACGCCGATCTGCCAGGCCAGAACCTGGGCGACTAGCTCGCAGGCTTGGCGGCCATCGAG
ATCGACGTAGTACGGCGTTCGGTGATGGCAAACGATCAATCCCCACAGTCGCTCGCCGCGCAAAATCGAG
ATCGACATCGTGCCGTGCATGCCTATGTTGCGCATGAACTCCAGATGGACGGGCGAGACGCTGCGCAGGA
TGGCGAAGCTAAGATCAATCGGCCGCCCGGTGACCGGATTGAGGTCTGGGGTGACCGGCACCGGCCGATA
ATTGATATCGGGAATGATCCGTACCGGGTTGATGGTATAGAGCCGACGGGCCTGCGCCGGCACGGTTGAG
GCAGGATAGTGCAGGCCTAGTTTTGACTCGACCTCGGCGCACCGATCCTCTGCGATCACTTCGCCGCTGA
AGTCGGAGGCGAAGCGATAGATCATCACCCGATCGAAGCCGGTAATCTTCCGCACCTCTTGCGCCGCGGC
GGCGCAGGCGCTTTCCAAGGTTTCGGCGGCCTGCAGGCGGCGGATGGCGCTGTTGGTGCGGCGGAAGAAC
GCCTGCGGCTCGGCGACGTCCCGCTGGGGAGGCTCGAGCTCGAGGAAGATGAGCTGATCATGGCGATGCC
AGGAGCCGATGAAGCCTGCGTCCTTTCGCATCGTGAAGCCGACAGTGATCGGTGCTCCGACGGCCGCCCC
GGGCTCGGCCAAGGCGATCGTCAGACGGTTGTGCGTCTCCGAGTCGAAGACATCGGCCGCAGAGCGGCCG
ATCAGGGCGCCGATCGCCAGTCCGGTGAGTTCG
